Addgene plasmid #75441: pECGMC3
Purpose: Plasmid for mf-lon mediated mCherry degradation in Lactococcus lactis. Contains mcherry-pdt3
Depositing lab: James Collins. Depositing organization: Boston University Medical Campus. Publication: Tunable protein degradation in bacteria. Cameron DE, Collins JJ. Nat Biotechnol. 2014 Dec;32(12):1276-81. doi: 10.1038/nbt.3053. Epub 2014 Nov 17. PubMed 25402616.
Backbone
  Vector backbone: pZE11
  Vector type: Bacterial Expression
Growth in bacteria
  Bacterial resistance: Ampicillin, 100 μg/mL
  Growth temperature: 37°C
  Growth strain: DH5alpha
  Copy number: Low Copy
Gene/Insert
  Gene/Insert name: mf-lon
  Species: Mesoplasma florum
  Promoter: nisA promoter
  Cloning method: Restriction Enzyme; 5′ cloning site SacII (not destroyed); 3′ cloning site AatII (not destroyed)
  Sequencing primers: 5′ AGTCTTATAACTATACTGACAATAG
Terms and licenses: Academic/Nonprofit Terms; Industry Terms: Not Available to Industry
How to cite: pECGMC3 was a gift from James Collins (Addgene plasmid # 75441 ; http://n2t.net/addgene:75441 ; RRID:Addgene_75441)
