[The description below was written by a language model from this plasmid's Addgene catalogue record and pLannotate feature annotations shown in this document.]
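Description:
pECGMC3 is a 9.3 kb bacterial expression plasmid built on the pZE11 backbone and designed as an E. coli–Lactococcus lactis shuttle vector for inducible, targeted protein degradation. For propagation in E. coli it carries a ColE1/pMB1-type origin and a β-lactamase cassette (ampicillin resistance) followed by the lambda t0 terminator. The feature annotation calls this origin high-copy, whereas the catalogue entry lists the plasmid as low copy. For Gram-positive hosts the annotation also shows a repS replication gene, homologous to a streptococcal replication protein, and an erm rRNA methylase gene conferring macrolide-lincosamide-streptogramin B (erythromycin-class) resistance. These presumably provide replication and selection in L. lactis, although the record does not say so explicitly.

The payload has two parts. The first is mf-lon, the Lon protease of Mesoplasma florum, which the annotation software detects by homology to a Mycoplasma Lon. It is an ATP-dependent serine protease placed under the nisA promoter, the nisin-responsive lactococcal promoter, and followed by the rrnB T2 terminator. The second, on the opposite strand, is an mCherry reporter terminated by rrnB T1. According to the catalogue it is fused to pdt3, a protein degradation tag variant recognised by mf-lon. The tag itself and the promoter driving mCherry are not annotated, and a short tRNA-like hit upstream of mCherry is not explained by the record.

Inducing mf-lon should therefore degrade the tagged mCherry, giving a fluorescence readout of degradation. The plasmid serves to demonstrate that this orthogonal, tunable degradation system can be transferred to L. lactis.
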