Features (pLannotate 1.2.2; 11 found; start..end, strand, type, name):
    192..2555    +  CDS            lon: LON_MYCMS - Protein inferred from homology: Swiss-Prot protein existence level 3. ATP-dependent serine protease that mediates the selective degradation of mutant and abnormal proteins as well as certain short- lived regulatory proteins. Required for cellular homeostasis and for survival from DNA damage and developmental changes induced by stress. Degrades polypeptides processively to yield small peptide fragments that are 5 to 10 amino acids long. Binds to DNA in a double-stranded, site-specific manner. From Mycoplasma mycoides subsp. mycoides SC (strain PG1).
   2605..2632    +  terminator     rrnB T2 terminator: transcription terminator T2 from the E. coli rrnB gene
   2818..3552    +  CDS            erm: ERM_STREE - Experimental evidence at protein level: Swiss-Prot protein existence level 1. This protein produces a dimethylation of the adenine residue at position 2085 in 23S rRNA, resulting in reduced affinity between ribosomes and macrolide-lincosamide-streptogramin B antibiotics. From Streptococcus pneumoniae.
   4281..5768    +  CDS            repS: REPS_STRPY - Protein predicted: Swiss-Prot protein existence level 4. Essential for replication. From Streptococcus pyogenes.
   6152..6256    +  promoter       AmpR promoter: bla
   6257..7117    +  CDS            AmpR: β-lactamase; bla; confers resistance to ampicillin, carbenicillin, and related antibiotics
   7147..7241    +  terminator     lambda t0 terminator: transcription terminator from phage lambda
   7329..7917    +  rep_origin     ori: high-copy-number ColE1/pMB1/pBR322/pUC origin of replication
   8082..8168    -  terminator     rrnB T1 terminator: Escherichia coli rrnB; transcription terminator T1 from the E. coli rrnB gene
   8282..8989    -  CDS            mCherry: mCherry is a basic (constitutively fluorescent) red fluorescent protein published in 2004, derived from Discosoma sp.. It is reported to be a very rapidly-maturing monomer with low acid sensitivity.
   9164..9249    -  ncRNA          tRNA: Accession: RF00005 - tRNA
>Addgene plasmid #75441 | pECGMC3 | depositor full sequence | sequence record 147419 | pECGMC3 sequence 9292 bps
CTCGAGAGTCTTATAACTATACTGACAATAGAAACATTAACAAATCTAAAACAGTCTTAATTCTATCTTG
AGAAAGTATTGGTAATAATATTATTGTCGATAACGCGAGCATAATAAACGGCTCTGATTAAATTCTGAAG
TTTGTTAGATACAATGATTTCGTTCGAAGGAACTACAAAATACCGCGGTTAGGGGCTAGCATGAGTAAAA
AAATAAAACTACCTATTTTCCAAATACGCGGTTCATTTATTGTTCCTGGAATTAAAGAGAATTTAGAAGT
TGGAAGAAAAAACACATTAGCGAGCGTTAATTATGCGATTAAAAATTCAAATAATCAAATGATCGCAATA
CCGCAGATTGATGCATCTGTTGAAAAACCTGAATTTTCAGATTTACATGAATTTGGAATTTTAATTGATT
TTGAAGTAATCAAAGAATGGAAAGATAATTCATTAACTATTAGCACAAACCCTATTCAACGATGTAAAGT
AATTAGCTTTTTTGAAAATGAAGATCAAGTGCCGTATGCGGAAGTTGAATTAATTGAATCAATTAATGAT
TTTAGTGATGAAGAGTTAAAAGAATTAATTGAAAAAATCTCTGATGCTATCAAAACTAAAGCTAGTTTAG
TAACAAAACAAATTAAACAGTTAATATCAGGTGAATCTGATGATTTAAGTTTAGCTTTTGATTCAATTAT
GTTTAAACTGGCTCCGTCAAAAATATTGACAAATCCGGAATACATAACATCTCCGTCATTAAAAACACGA
TGGTCAATTATTGAAAAAATAATTTTTGCTGAAGATGGAATCATAACAAGAAATGCAGAATCAATTGATG
CAGCACGACAAAAGAATGAAATTGAACAAGAACTGAACCATAAATTAAAAGAAAAAATGGATAAACAACA
AAAAGAATATTATCTGCGAGAAAAAATGCGAATTATCAAAGATGAATTAGAAGATGAAGATGATTCTGAT
GACAGTTCATTAGAAAAATATAAAGAACGTTTAGCTAAAGAACCTTTCCCTGAAGAAGTCAAACGAAAAA
TTATGGCTTCTATCAAACGAGTTGAAGCACTTCAATCAGGAACTCCTGAATGGAATACTGAGAAAAATTA
CATTGATTGGATGATGAGTATTCCCTGGTGGGAAGAAACTGAAGACTTAACTGATTTAAAATATGCTAAA
AAAATTTTAGACAAACATCATTATGGTATGAAAAAAGTTAAAGAAAGAATTATTGAGTACTTAGCTGTTA
AAACTAAAACAAAATCACTAAAAGCACCAATTATTACATTAGTTGGTCCCCCAGGTGTAGGTAAAACAAG
TTTAGCAAAATCAATTGCAGAAGCAGTTGGAAAAAACTTTGTTAAAGTAAGTTTAGGTGGAGTTAAAGAT
GAATCAGAAATTCGTGGACATAGAAAAACTTATGTTGGTTCAATGCCAGGAAGAATTATTCAAACAATGA
AAAGAGCAAAAGTAAAAAACCCATTATTCTTGCTTGATGAAATTGATAAAATGGCATCTGATCACAGAGG
TGATCCAGCAAGTGCAATGTTAGAGGTTCTTGACCCAGAACAAAACAAAGAGTTTTCAGATCATTATATT
GAAGAACCATATGATCTAAGCCAAGTTATGTTTATAGCAACTGCTAACTATCCTGAAGATATTCCTGAAG
CCTTATATGACCGTATGGAAATCATAAATTTATCTAGCTATACTGAAATTGAAAAAGTTAAGATAGCACA
AGATTATTTAGTTCCAAAAGCAATAGAACAACATGAATTAACTTCAGAAGAAATATCATTTACTGAAGGT
GCAATTAATGAAATTATTAAATATTACACTAGAGAAGCTGGTGTGCGTCAATTAGAAAGACATATTAATT
CTATTATTAGAAAGTATATTGTTAAAAATCTAAATGGTGAAATGGATAAAATTGTTATTGATGAAAAACA
AGTAAATGATTTATTAGGTAAAAGAATTTTTGATCACACTGAAAAACAAGAAGAATCTCAAATTGGTGTG
GTTACAGGTTTAGCATATACACAATTTGGTGGAGATATTTTACCAATTGAAGTAAGTTTATACCCTGGTA
AAGGAAATTTAATTCTTACAGGTAAACTTGGTGAAGTTATGAAAGAATCTGCAACAATTGCGTTAACTTA
TGTTAAATCAAACTTTGAAAAATTTGGAGTAGATAAAAAAGTATTTGAAGAAAATGATATTCATGTTCAC
GTTCCTGAAGGAGCTGTTCCAAAAGATGGACCAAGTGCTGGTATCACAATTACAACTGCTTTAATTTCTG
CACTTTCAGATAAACCAGTTTCAAAAGAAATTGGAATGACTGGTGAAATCACACTAAGAGGAAATGTATT
GCCAATTGGTGGATTAAGAGAAAAATCAATTTCTGCTTCAAGAAGTGGATTGAAAACAATCATTATTCCA
AAGAAAAATGAAAGAGACTTAGACGAAATTCCAGATGAAGTAAAAGCAAAACTAAAAATTATACCTGCTG
AAAAATATGAAGAGGTATTTGCAATAGTTTTTAAAACAAAATAAGACGTCCCTGAGTAGGACAAATCCGC
CGCTCTAGCTAAGCAGAAGGCCATCCTGACGGATGGCCTTTTTGCGTTTCTACAAACTCTTGTTGGGGAT
CCGCCTGCAGCCTGCGGAAACGTAAAAGAAGTTATGGAAATAAGACTTAGAAGCAAACTTAAGAGTGTGT
TGATAGTGCAGTATCTTAAAATTTTGTATAATAGGAATTGAAGTTAAATTAGATGCTAAAAATTTGTAAT
TAAGAAGGAGTGATTACATGAACAAAAATATAAAATATTCTCAAAACTTTTTAACGAGTGAAAAAGTACT
CAACCAAATAATAAAACAATTGAATTTAAAAGAAACCGATACCGTTTACGAAATTGGAACAGGTAAAGGG
CATTTAACGACGAAACTGGCTAAAATAAGTAAACAGGTAACGTCTATTGAATTAGACAGTCATCTATTCA
ACTTATCGTCAGAAAAATTAAAACTGAATACTCGTGTCACTTTAATTCACCAAGATATTCTACAGTTTCA
ATTCCCTAACAAACAGAGGTATAAAATTGTTGGGAGTATTCCTTACCATTTAAGCACACAAATTATTAAA
AAAGTGGTTTTTGAAAGCCATGCGTCTGACATCTATCTGATTGTTGAAGAAGGATTCTACAAGCGTACCT
TGGATATTCACCGAACACTAGGGTTGCTCTTGCACACTCAAGTCTCGATTCAGCAATTGCTTAAGCTGCC
AGCGGAATGCTTTCATCCTAAACCAAAAGTAAACAGTGTCTTAATAAAACTTACCCGCCATACCACAGAT
GTTCCAGATAAATATTGGAAGCTATATACGTACTTTGTTTCAAAATGGGTCAATCGAGAATATCGTCAAC
TGTTTACTAAAAATCAGTTTCATCAAGCAATGAAACACGCCAAAGTAAACAATTTAAGTACCGTTACTTA
TGAGCAAGTATTGTCTATTTTTAATAGTTATCTATTATTTAACGGGAGGAAATAATTCTATGAGTCACCG
GTATAATGCACGAAATCGTTGCTTATTTTTTTTTAAAAGCGGTATACTAGATATAACGAAACAACGAACT
GAATAGAAACGAAAAAAGAGCCATGACACATTTATAAAATGTTTGACGACATTTTATAAATGCATAGCCC
GATAAGATTGCCAAACCAACGCTTATCAGTTAGTCAGATGAACTCTTCCCTCGTAAGAAGTTATTTAATT
AACTTTGTTTGAAGACGGTATATAACCGTACTATCATTATATAGGGAAATCAGAGAGTTTTCAAGTATCT
AAGCTACTGAATTTAAGAATTGTTAAGCAATCAATCGGAAATCGTTTGATTGCTTTTTTTGTATTCATTT
ATAGAAGGTGGAGTTTGTATGAATCATGATGAATGTAAAACTTATATAAAAAATAGTTTATTGGAGATAA
GAAAATTAGCAAATATCTATACACTAGAAACGTTTAAGAAAGAGTTAGAAAAGAGAAATATCTACTTAGA
AACAAAATCAGATAAGTATTTTTCTTCGGAGGGGGAAGATTATATATATAAGTTAATAGAAAATAACAAA
ATAATTTATTCGATTAGTGGAAAAAAATTGACTTATAAAGGAAAAAAATCTTTTTCAAAACATGCAATAT
TGAAACAGTTGAATGAAAAAGCAAACCAAGTTAATTAAACAACCTATTTTATAGGATTTATAGGAAAGGA
GAACAGCTGAATGAATATCCCTTTTGTTGTAGAAACTGTGCTTCATGACGGCTTGTTAAAGTACAAATTT
AAAAATAGTAAAATTCGCTCAATCACTACCAAGCCAGGTAAAAGCAAAGGGGCTATTTTTGCGTATCGCT
CAAAATCAAGCATGATTGGCGGTCGTGGTGTTGTTCTGACTTCCGAGGAAGCGATTCAAGAAAATCAAGA
TACATTTACACATTGGACACCCAACGTTTATCGTTATGGAACGTATGCAGACGAAAACCGTTCATACACG
AAAGGACATTCTGAAAACAATTTAAGACAAATCAATACCTTCTTTATTGATTTTGATATTCACACGGCAA
AAGAAACTATTTCAGCAAGCGATATTTTAACAACCGCTATTGATTTAGGTTTTATGCCTACTATGATTAT
CAAATCTGATAAAGGTTATCAAGCATATTTTGTTTTAGAAACGCCAGTCTATGTGACTTCAAAATCAGAA
TTTAAATCTGTCAAAGCAGCCAAAATAATTTCGCAAAATATCCGAGAATATTTTGGAAAGTCTTTGCCAG
TTGATCTAACGTGTAATCATTTTGGTATTGCTCGCATACCAAGAACGGACAATGTAGAATTTTTTGATCC
TAATTACCGTTATTCTTTCAAAGAATGGCAAGATTGGTCTTTCAAACAAACAGATAATAAGGGCTTTACT
CGTTCAAGTCTAACGGTTTTAAGCGGTACAGAAGGCAAAAAACAAGTAGATGAACCCTGGTTTAATCTCT
TATTGCACGAAACGAAATTTTCAGGAGAAAAGGGTTTAATAGGGCGTAATAACGTCATGTTTACCCTCTC
TTTAGCCTACTTTAGTTCAGGCTATTCAATCGAAACGTGCGAATATAATATGTTTGAGTTTAATAATCGA
TTAGATCAACCCTTAGAAGAAAAAGAAGTAATCAAAATTGTTAGAAGTGCCTATTCAGAAAACTATCAAG
GGGCTAATAGGGAATACATTACCATTCTTTGCAAAGCTTGGGTATCAAGTGATTTAACCAGTAAAGATTT
ATTTGTCCGTCAAGGGTGGTTTAAATTCAAGAAAAAAAGAAGCGAACGTCAACGTGTTCATTTGTCAGAA
TGGAAAGAAGATTTAATGGCTTATATTAGCGAAAAAAGCGATGTATACAAGCCTTATTTAGTGACGACCA
AAAAAGAGATTAGAGAAGTGCTAGGCATTCCTGAACGGACATTAGATAAATTGCTGAAGGTACTGAAGGC
GAATCAGGAAATTTTCTTTAAGATTAAACCAGGAAGAAATGGTGGCATTCAACTTGCTAGTGTTAAATCA
TTGTTGCTATCGATCATTAAAGTAAAAAAAGAAGAAAAAGAAAGCTATATAAAGGCGCTGACAAATTCTT
TTGACTTAGAGCATACATTCATTCAAGAGACTTTAAACAAGCTAGCAGAACGCCCTAAAACGGACACACA
ACTCGATTTGTTTAGCTATGATACAGGCTGAAAATAAAACCCGCACTATGCCATTACATTTATATCTATG
ATACGTGTTTGTTTTTTCTTTGCTGTTTAGCGAATGATTAGCAGAAATATACAGAGTAAGATTTTAATTA
ATTATTAGGGGGAGAAGGAGAGAGTAGCCCGAAAACTTTTAGTTGGCTTGGACTGAACGAAGTGAGGGAA
AGGCTACTAAAACGTCGAGGGGCAGTGAGAGCGAAGCGAACACTTGATTTTTTAATTTTCTATCTTTTAT
AGGTCATTAGAGTATACTTATTTGTCCTATAAACTATTTAGCAGCATAATAGATTTATTGAATAGGTCAT
TTAAGTTGAGCATATTAGAGGAGGAAAATCGCATGCAGGTGGCACTTTTCGGGGAAATGTGCGCGGAACC
CCTATTTGTTTATTTTTCTAAATACATTCAAATATGTATCCGCTCATGAGACAATAACCCTGATAAATGC
TTCAATAATATTGAAAAAGGAAGAGTATGAGTATTCAACATTTCCGTGTCGCCCTTATTCCCTTTTTTGC
GGCATTTTGCCTTCCTGTTTTTGCTCACCCAGAAACGCTGGTGAAAGTAAAAGATGCTGAAGATCAGTTG
GGTGCACGAGTGGGTTACATCGAACTGGATCTCAACAGCGGTAAGATCCTTGAGAGTTTTCGCCCCGAAG
AACGTTTTCCAATGATGAGCACTTTTAAAGTTCTGCTATGTGGCGCGGTATTATCCCGTATTGACGCCGG
GCAAGAGCAACTCGGTCGCCGCATACACTATTCTCAGAATGACTTGGTTGAGTACTCACCAGTCACAGAA
AAGCATCTTACGGATGGCATGACAGTAAGAGAATTATGCAGTGCTGCCATAACCATGAGTGATAACACTG
CGGCCAACTTACTTCTGACAACGATCGGAGGACCGAAGGAGCTAACCGCTTTTTTGCACAACATGGGGGA
TCATGTAACTCGCCTTGATCGTTGGGAACCGGAGCTGAATGAAGCCATACCAAACGACGAGCGTGACACC
ACGATGCCTGTAGCAATGGCAACAACGTTGCGCAAACTATTAACTGGCGAACTACTTACTCTAGCTTCCC
GGCAACAATTAATAGACTGGATGGAGGCGGATAAAGTTGCAGGACCACTTCTGCGCTCGGCCCTTCCGGC
TGGCTGGTTTATTGCTGATAAATCTGGAGCCGGTGAGCGTGGGTCTCGCGGTATCATTGCAGCACTGGGG
CCAGATGGTAAGCCCTCCCGTATCGTAGTTATCTACACGACGGGGAGTCAGGCAACTATGGATGAACGAA
ATAGACAGATCGCTGAGATAGGTGCCTCACTGATTAAGCATTGGTAACTGTCAGACCAAGTTTACGAGCT
CGCTTGGACTCCTGTTGATAGATCCAGTAATGACCTCAGAACTCCATCTGGATTTGTTCAGAACGCTCGG
TTGCCGCCGGGCGTTTTTTATTGGTGAGAATCCAAGCACTAGTCATGACCAAAATCCCTTAACGTGAGTT
TTCGTTCCACTGAGCGTCAGACCCCGTAGAAAAGATCAAAGGATCTTCTTGAGATCCTTTTTTTCTGCGC
GTAATCTGCTGCTTGCAAACAAAAAAACCACCGCTACCAGCGGTGGTTTGTTTGCCGGATCAAGAGCTAC
CAACTCTTTTTCCGAAGGTAACTGGCTTCAGCAGAGCGCAGATACCAAATACTGTCCTTCTAGTGTAGCC
GTAGTTAGGCCACCACTTCAAGAACTCTGTAGCACCGCCTACATACCTCGCTCTGCTAATCCTGTTACCA
GTGGCTGCTGCCAGTGGCGATAAGTCGTGTCTTACCGGGTTGGACTCAAGACGATAGTTACCGGATAAGG
CGCAGCGGTCGGGCTGAACGGGGGGTTCGTGCACACAGCCCAGCTTGGAGCGAACGACCTACACCGAACT
GAGATACCTACAGCGTGAGCATTGAGAAAGCGCCACGCTTCCCGAAGGGAGAAAGGCGGACAGGTATCCG
GTAAGCGGCAGGGTCGGAACAGGAGAGCGCACGAGGGAGCTTCCAGGGGGAAACGCCTGGTATCTTTATA
GTCCTGTCGGGTTTCGCCACCTCTGACTTGAGCGTCGATTTTTGTGATGCTCGTCAGGGGGGCGGAGCCT
ATGGAAAAACGCCAGCAACGCGGCCTTTTTACGGTTCCTGGCCTTTTGCTGGCCTTTTGCTCACATGTTC
TTTCCTGCGTTATCCCCTGATTCTGTGGATAACCGTATTACCGCCTTTGAGTGAGCTGATACCGCTCGCC
GCAGCCGAACGCCCTAGGTCTAGGGCGGCGGATTTGTCCTACTCAGGAGAGCGTTCACCGACAAACAACA
GATAAAACGAAAGGCCCAGTCTTTCGACTGAGCCTTTCGTTTTATTTGATGCCTCTAGCACGCGTGGAAC
CTCTAGATTAAACTCGTCTTCTGTTCGCCTGGCCCGCGTTCAGCATAAAGGTCGGCACTTCGTTGGTGTT
TTCTTCGTTTTTGTTCGCCGCTTTGTAAAGTTCATCCATACCACCAGTAGAGTGACGACCTTCAGCACGT
TCGTATTGTTCAACGATAGTGTAATCTTCATTGTGAGAAGTGATATCAAGTTTGATATTAACATTGTAAG
CACCAGGAAGTTGAACAGGTTTTTTAGCTTTGTAAGTAGTTTTAACTTCAGCATCGTAGTGACCACCATC
TTTAAGTTTAAGACGTTGTTTGATTTCACCTTTAAGAGCACCATCTTCAGGGTACATACGTTCAGAAGAT
GCTTCCCAACCCATAGTTTTTTTTTGCATAACAGGACCATCAGAAGGGAAATTAGTACCACGAAGTTTAA
CTTTGTAGATAAATTCACCATCTTGAAGAGAAGAATCTTGAGTAACAGTAACAACACCACCATCTTCGAA
ATTCATAACACGTTCCCATTTGAAACCTTCAGGGAAAGAAAGTTTAAGGTAATCAGGGATATCAGCAGGG
TGTTTAACGTAGGCTTTAGAACCGTACATGAATTGAGGAGAAAGGATATCCCAAGCGAAAGGAAGAGGAC
CACCTTTAGTAACTTTAAGTTTAGCAGTTTGAGTACCTTCGTAAGGACGACCTTCACCTTCACCTTCGAT
TTCAAATTCGTGACCATTAACAGAACCTTCCATGTGAACTTTGAAACGCATAAATTCTTTGATGATAGCC
ATATTATCTTCTTCACCTTTAGAAACCATGGTACCACCTCGCTCTTTAATGAATTCCCGAATATTTTTTT
ACCTACCTAGTATAGCATTTTGTGAAGTTTTTTTCTAGTCCAAGCTCACAAAAATCCAAAGTAACCGCTT
TATTAAGCCATTCTTAAATAAAAATAAAAAAAGATTAATAGCTAAAACTATTAATCTTATCATATCCCGA
GGACCGGTTTCGAACCGGTACGAAGGTTACCCCTCGCAGGATTTTAAGTCCTGTGCGTCTGCCAGTTCCG
CCACCCCGGGTATTATACAAAAACTCCCGTAGGGAGATTTATCAAGCGAACG
