>Addgene plasmid #75441 | pECGMC3 | addgene partial sequence | sequence record 147416 | pTC14_F1 5'-cctactcaggagagcgttca-3'
AAGGCCCAGTCTTTCGACTGAGCCTTTCGTTTTATTTGATGCCTCTAGCACGCGTGGAACCTCTAGATTA
AACTCGTCTTCTGTTCGCCTGGCCCGCGTTCAGCATAAAGGTCGGCACTTCGTTGGTGTTTTCTTCGTTT
TTGTTCGCCGCTTTGTAAAGTTCATCCATACCACCAGTAGAGTGACGACCTTCAGCACGTTCGTATTGTT
CAACGATAGTGTAATCTTCATTGTGAGAAGTGATATCAAGTTTGATATTAACATTGTAAGCACCAGGAAG
TTGAACAGGTTTTTTAGCTTTGTAAGTAGTTTTAACTTCAGCATCGTAGTGACCACCATCTTTAAGTTTA
AGACGTTGTTTGATTTCNCCTTTAAGAGCACCATCTTCAGGGTACATACGTTCAGAAGATGCTTCCCAAC
CCATAGTTTTTTTTTGCATAACAGGACCATCAGAAGGGAAATTAGTACCACGAAGTTTAACTTTGTAGAT
AAATTCACCATCTTGAAGAGAAGAATCTTGAGTAACAGTAACAACACCACCATCTTCGAAATTCATAACA
CGTTCCCATTTGAAACCTTCAGGGAAAGAAAGTTTAAGGTAATCAGGGATATCAGCAGGGTGTTTAACGT
AGGCTTTAGAA
