>Addgene plasmid #75441 | pECGMC3 | addgene partial sequence | sequence record 147417 | pAE03_3 5'-CACTCGTTAAAAAGTTTTGAG-3'
CTCCTTCTTAATTACAAATTTTTAGCATCTAATTTAACTTCAATTCCTATTATACAAAATTTTAAGATAC
TGCACTATCAACACACTCTTAAGTTTGCTTCTAAGTCTTATTTCCATAACTTCTTTTACGTTTCCGCAGG
CTGCAGGCGGATCCCCAACAAGAGTTTGTAGAAACGCAAAAAGGCCATCCGTCAGGATGGCCTTCTGCTT
AGCTAGAGCGGCGGATTTGTCCTACTCAGGGACGTCTTATTTTGTTTTAAAAACTATTGCAAATACCTCT
TCATATTTTTCAGCAGGTATAATTTTTAGTTTTGCTTTTACTTCATCTGGAATTTCGTCTAAGTCTCTTT
CATTTTTCTTTGGAATAATGATTGTTTTCAATCCACTTCTTGAAGCAGAAATTGATTTTTCTCTTAATCC
ACCAATTGGCAATACATTTCCTCTTAGTGTGATTTCACCAGTCATTCCAATTTCTTTTGAAACTGGTTTA
TCTGAAAGTGCAGAAATTAAAGCAGTTGTAATTGTGATACCAGCACTTGGTCCATCTTTTGGAACAGCTC
CTTCAGGAACGTGAACATGAATATCATTTTCTTCAAATACTTTTTTATCTACTCCAAATTTTTCAAAGTT
TGATTTAACATAAGTTAACGCAATTGTTGCAGATTCTTTCATAACTTCACCAAGTTTACCTGTAAGAATT
AAATTTCCTTTACCAGGGTATAAACTTACTTCAATT
